>Addgene plasmid #51906 | paavCAG-JxOFF-post-mGRASP-2A-dTomato | depositor full sequence | sequence record 79877 | paavCAG-JxOFF-post-mGRASP-2A-dTomato sequence 7349 bps
AGCGCCCAATACGCAAACCGCCTCTCCCCGCGCGTTGGCCGATTCATTAATGCAGCTGGCACGACAGGTT
TCCCGACTGGAAAGCGGGCAGTGAGCGCAACGCAATTAATGTGAGTTAGCTCACTCATTAGGCACCCCAG
GCTTTACACTTTATGCTTCCGGCTCGTATGTTGTGTGGAATTGTGAGCGGATAACAATTTCACACAGGAA
ACAGCTATGACCATGATTACGCCAGATTTAATTAAGGCCTTAATTAGGCTGCGCGCTCGCTCGCTCACTG
AGGCCGCCCGGGCAAAGCCCGGGCGTCGGGCGACCTTTGGTCGCCCGGCCTCAGTGAGCGAGCGAGCGCG
CAGAGAGGGAGTGGCCAACTCCATCACTAGGGGTTCCTTGTAGTTAATGATTAACCCGCCATGCTACTTA
TCTACGTAGCCATGCTCTAGGAAGATCGTACCATTGACGTCAATAATGACGTATGTTCCCATAGTAACGC
CAATAGGGACTTTCCATTGACGTCAATGGGTGGACTATTTACGGTAAACTGCCCACTTGGCAGTACATCA
AGTGTATCATATGCCAAGTACGCCCCCTATTGACGTCAATGACGGTAAATGGCCCGCCTGGCATTATGCC
CAGTACATGACCTTATGGGACTTTCCTACTTGGCAGTACATCTACGTATTAGTCATCGCTATTACCATGG
TCGAGGTGAGCCCCACGTTCTGCTTCACTCTCCCCATCTCCCCCCCCTCCCCACCCCCAATTTTGTATTT
ATTTATTTTTTAATTATTTTGTGCAGCGATGGGGGCGGGGGGGGGGGGGGGGCGCGCGCCAGGCGGGGCG
GGGCGGGGCGAGGGGCGGGGCGGGGCGAGGCGGAGAGGTGCGGCGGCAGCCAATCAGAGCGGCGCGCTCC
GAAAGTTTCCTTTTATGGCGAGGCGGCGGCGGCGGCGGCCCTATAAAAAGCGAAGCGCGCGGCGGGCGGG
AGTCGCTGCGACGCTGCCTTCGCCCCGTGCCCCGCTCCGCCGCCGCCTCGCGCCGCCCGCCCCGGCTCTG
ACTGACCGCGTTACTCCCACAGGTGAGCGGGCGGGACGGCCCTTCTCCTCCGGGCTGTAATTAGCGCTTG
GTTTAATGACGGCTTGTTTCTTTTCTGTGGCTGCGTGAAAGCCTTGAGGGGCTCCGGGAGGGCCCTTTGT
GCGGGGGGAGCGGCTCGGGGCTGTCCGCGGGGGGACGGCTGCCTTCGGGGGGGACGGGGCAGGGCGGGGT
TCGGCTTCTGGCGTGTGACCGGCGGCTCTAGAGCCTCTGCTAACCATGTTCATGCCTTCTTCTTTTTCCT
ACAGCTCCTGGGCAACGTGCTGGTTATTGTGCTGTCTCATCATTTTGGCAAAGAATTGGATCATAACTTC
GTATAGCATACATTATACGAACGGTAAAGCTTGATGATCCATGGCACTTCCTAGATGTATGTGGCCTAAT
TATGTATGGCGAGCTATGATGGCCTGCGTGGTGCACCGAGGGAGTGGCGCCCCACTTACACTCTGCCTGT
TGGGTTGCCTCCTCCAGACTTTCCACGTTCTTTCACAGAAGCTGGATGACATGTCCAAGGGAGAAGAGTT
GTTTACTGGCGTAGTCCCTATTCTCGTGGAACTCGATGGTGACGTGAATGGCCATAAGTTTTCTGTCAGA
GGAGAGGGAGAAGGCGATGCCACCATCGGGAAACTCACGCTGAAATTCATCTGTACCACTGGAAAACTTC
CCGTGCCTTGGCCAACCCTCGTGACAACACTCACCTACGGGGTGCAATGTTTCTCTCGGTACCCGGACCA
TATGAAGAGGCATGACTTCTTCAAGAGTGCCATGCCCGAGGGTTACGTTCAGGAGCGCACCATCTCTTTT
AAGGACGATGGCAAATATAAGACAAGAGCAGTCGTCAAGTTCGAGGGTGATACACTCGTTAACCGCATCG
AGCTCAAAGGCACCGATTTTAAGGAGGACGGAAATATCCTGGGACACAAATTGGAGTACAACTTCAACAG
TCACAACGTGTATATTACAGCAGATAAGCAGAAGAATGGCATAAAGGCCAATTTCACGGTAAGACATAAT
GTCGAGGATGGCAGTGTCCAGCTGGCAGACCACTACCAGCAAAACACGCCCATTGGCGATGGACCTGTTC
TCCTGCCAGACAACCACTACCTCAGTACCCAAACAGTCCTGTCCAAGGACCCTAATGAGAAAGGGACGCT
CGAGCTGGTGCCCCACTTGCATAACCTCAATGACATCAGCCAATACACAAGTACAACCACCAAGGTCCCA
AGCACTGACATCACCCTTCGACCAACTCGGAAAAACTCAACCCCTGTGACCAGCGCATTTCCAACCGCTA
AGCAAGACGACCCCAAACAACAGCCTAGTCCATTTAGCGTAGACCAAAGGGACTACAGCACAGAGCTGTC
CGTGACCATAGCTGTAGGAGCTTCCCTGCTTTTCCTGAACATTCTGGCTTTCGCGGCCCTCTATTACAAG
AAGGACAAAAGGCGCCACGACGTACATAGGAGATGTAGTCCGCAACGAACTACAACCAATGATCTTACGC
ACGCACCTGAGGAGGAGATCATGAGTCTTCAGATGAAACACACAGACCTGGACCACGAGTGTGAATCCAT
CCATCCCCATGAGGTGGTGCTGAGGACAGCATGCCCTCCGGACTATACCCTGGCAATGCGCCGAAGCCCA
GACGACATTCCCCTGATGACACCCAATACCATAACCATGATTCCCAACACTATTCCAGGAATCCAGCCTC
TCCACACTTTCAACACATTCACTGGTGGACAGAATAATACTCTCCCTCATCCGCATCCACACCCCCACTC
CCACAGCACAACACGGGTGGGTGGCAGCGGTGGCAGATCTGAGGGTCGGGGCTCTCTGCTCACATGTGGC
GACGTCGAGGAGAATCCCGGACCGGCCCCGGGGTCGACAATGGTGTCTAAGGGTGAGGAAGTAATTAAGG
AGTTTATGAGATTCAAAGTTAGAATGGAGGGTAGCATGAACGGGCACGAGTTTGAAATTGAAGGTGAGGG
TGAAGGAAGACCATATGAGGGCACACAAACCGCCAAGCTCAAGGTTACCAAAGGTGGCCCCCTTCCTTTC
GCCTGGGACATCCTCAGCCCTCAATTCATGTACGGTAGCAAGGCTTACGTCAAACACCCTGCTGATATAC
CTGATTACAAAAAACTGTCATTTCCTGAAGGATTTAAGTGGGAACGAGTAATGAATTTTGAGGATGGTGG
GCTGGTCACTGTCACGCAAGACTCCTCTCTGCAGGACGGCACCCTGATTTACAAGGTGAAGATGCGCGGA
ACAAATTTTCCCCCCGATGGCCCCGTGATGCAGAAGAAGACCATGGGGTGGGAGGCCTCTACAGAACGAC
TGTACCCCCGCGATGGCGTTCTTAAAGGCGAAATCCATCAGGCGCTTAAACTCAAAGATGGCGGGCACTA
CCTGGTTGAGTTCAAAACTATATATATGGCCAAAAAGCCGGTTCAGCTGCCTGGCTACTACTACGTGGAC
ACCAAGTTGGACATCACGAGTCACAACGAGGACTACACAATCGTCGAGCAGTACGAACGCTCAGAAGGTC
GGCATCACCTGTTCTTGTATGGCATGGATGAGCTGTATAAGTAAGCTATCAGATCTATAACTTCGTATAA
TGTATGCTATACGAACGGTACAGCTTATCGATAATCAACCTCTGGATTACAAAATTTGTGAAAGATTGAC
TGGTATTCTTAACTATGTTGCTCCTTTTACGCTATGTGGATACGCTGCTTTAATGCCTTTGTATCATGCT
ATTGCTTCCCGTATGGCTTTCATTTTCTCCTCCTTGTATAAATCCTGGTTGCTGTCTCTTTATGAGGAGT
TGTGGCCCGTTGTCAGGCAACGTGGCGTGGTGTGCACTGTGTTTGCTGACGCAACCCCCACTGGTTGGGG
CATTGCCACCACCTGTCAGCTCCTTTCCGGGACTTTCGCTTTCCCCCTCCCTATTGCCACGGCGGAACTC
ATCGCCGCCTGCCTTGCCCGCTGCTGGACAGGGGCTCGGCTGTTGGGCACTGACAATTCCGTGGTGTTGT
CGGGGAAATCATCGTCCTTTCCTTGGCTGCTCGCCTGTGTTGCCACCTGGATTCTGCGCGGGACGTCCTT
CTGCTACGTCCCTTCGGCCCTCAATCCAGCGGACCTTCCTTCCCGCGGCCTGCTGCCGGCTCTGCGGCCT
CTTCCGCGTCTTCGCCTTCGCCCTCAGACGAGTCGGATCTCCCTTTGGGCCGCCTCCCCGCATCGATACC
GTCGACCCGGGCGGCCGCTTCGAGCAGACATGATAAGATACATTGATGAGTTTGGACAAACCACAACTAG
AATGCAGTGAAAAAAATGCTTTATTTGTGAAATTTGTGATGCTATTGCTTTATTTGTAACCATTATAAGC
TGCAATAAACAAGTTAACAACAACAATTGCATTCATTTTATGTTTCAGGTTCAGGGGGAGATGTGGGAGG
TTTTTTAAAGCAAGTAAAACCTCTACAAATGTGGTAAAATCGATAAGGATCTTCCTAGAGCATGGCTACG
TAGATAAGTAGCATGGCGGGTTAATCATTAACTACAAGGAACCCCTAGTGATGGAGTTGGCCACTCCCTC
TCTGCGCGCTCGCTCGCTCACTGAGGCCGGGCGACCAAAGGTCGCCCGACGCCCGGGCTTTGCCCGGGCG
GCCTCAGTGAGCGAGCGAGCGCGCAGCCTTAATTAACCTAATTCACTGGCCGTCGTTTTACAACGTCGTG
ACTGGGAAAACCCTGGCGTTACCCAACTTAATCGCCTTGCAGCACATCCCCCTTTCGCCAGCTGGCGTAA
TAGCGAAGAGGCCCGCACCGATCGCCCTTCCCAACAGTTGCGCAGCCTGAATGGCGAATGGG
[124 nt withheld, positions 4963-5086]
C
[91 nt withheld, positions 5088-5178]
A
[49 nt withheld, positions 5180-5228]
CCTTTGACGTTGGAGTCCACGTTCTTT
[37 nt withheld, positions 5256-5292]
ACCCTATCTCGGTCTATTCTTTTGATTTATAAGGGATTTTGCCGATTTCGGCCTATTGGTTAAAAAATGA
GCTGATTTAACAAAAATTTAACGCGAATTTTAACAAAATATTAACGCTTACAATTTAGGTGGCACTTTTC
GGGGAAATGTGCGCGGAACCCCTATTTGTTTATTTTTCTAAATACATTCAAATATGTATCCGCTCATGAG
ACAATAACCCTGATAAATGCTTCAATAATATTGAAAAAGGAAGAGTATGAGTATTCAACATTTCCGTGTC
GCCCTTATTCCCTTTTTTGCGGCATTTTGCCTTCCTGTTTTTGCTCACCCAGAAACGCTGGTGAAAGTAA
AAGATGCTGAAGATCAGTTGGGTGCACGAGTGGGTTACATCGAACTGGATCTCAACAGCGGTAAGATCCT
TGAGAGTTTTCGCCCCGAAGAACGTTTTCCAATGATGAGCACTTTTAAAGTTCTGCTATGTGGCGCGGTA
TTATCCCGTATTGACGCCGGGCAAGAGCAACTCGGTCGCCGCATACACTATTCTCAGAATGACTTGGTTG
AGTACTCACCAGTCACAGAAAAGCATCTTACGGATGGCATGACAGTAAGAGAATTATGCAGTGCTGCCAT
AACCATGAGTGATAACACTGCGGCCAACTTACTTCTGACAACGATCGGAGGACCGAAGGAGCTAACCGCT
TTTTTGCACAACATGGGGGATCATGTAACTCGCCTTGATCGTTGGGAACCGGAGCTGAATGAAGCCATAC
CAAACGACGAGCGTGACACCACGATGCCTGTAGCAATGGCAACAACGTTGCGCAAACTATTAACTGGCGA
ACTACTTACTCTAGCTTCCCGGCAACAATTAATAGACTGGATGGAGGCGGATAAAGTTGCAGGACCACTT
CTGCGCTCGGCCCTTCCGGCTGGCTGGTTTATTGCTGATAAATCTGGAGCCGGTGAGCGTGGGTCTCGCG
GTATCATTGCAGCACTGGGGCCAGATGGTAAGCCCTCCCGTATCGTAGTTATCTACACGACGGGGAGTCA
GGCAACTATGGATGAACGAAATAGACAGATCGCTGAGATAGGTGCCTCACTGATTAAGCATTGGTAACTG
TCAGACCAAGTTTACTCATATATACTTTAGATTGATTTAAAACTTCATTTTTAATTTAAAAGGATCTAGG
TGAAGATCCTTTTTGATAATCTCATGACCAAAATCCCTTAACGTGAGTTTTCGTTCCACTGAGCGTCAGA
CCCCGTAGAAAAGATCAAAGGATCTTCTTGAGATCCTTTTTTTCTGCGCGTAATCTGCTGCTTGCAAACA
AAAAAACCACCGCTACCAGCGGTGGTTTGTTTGCCGGATCAAGAGCTACCAACTCTTTTTCCGAAGGTAA
CTGGCTTCAGCAGAGCGCAGATACCAAATACTGTTCTTCTAGTGTAGCCGTAGTTAGGCCACCACTTCAA
GAACTCTGTAGCACCGCCTACATACCTCGCTCTGCTAATCCTGTTACCAGTGGCTGCTGCCAGTGGCGAT
AAGTCGTGTCTTACCGGGTTGGACTCAAGACGATAGTTACCGGATAAGGCGCAGCGGTCGGGCTGAACGG
GGGGTTCGTGCACACAGCCCAGCTTGGAGCGAACGACCTACACCGAACTGAGATACCTACAGCGTGAGCT
ATGAGAAAGCGCCACGCTTCCCGAAGGGAGAAAGGCGGACAGGTATCCGGTAAGCGGCAGGGTCGGAACA
GGAGAGCGCACGAGGGAGCTTCCAGGGGGAAACGCCTGGTATCTTTATAGTCCTGTCGGGTTTCGCCACC
TCTGACTTGAGCGTCGATTTTTGTGATGCTCGTCAGGGGGGCGGAGCCTATGGAAAAACGCCAGCAACGC
GGCCTTTTTACGGTTCCTGGCCTTTTGCTGGCCTTTTGCTCACATGTTCTTTCCTGCGTTATCCCCTGAT
TCTGTGGATAACCGTATTACCGCCTTTGAGTGAGCTGATACCGCTCGCCGCAGCCGAACGACCGAGCGCA
GCGAGTCAGTGAGCGAGGAAGCGGAAG
Features (pLannotate 1.2.2; 24 found; start..end, strand, type, name):
      2..94      +  CDS            lacI (fragment): lac repressor; lacI; The lac repressor binds to the lac operator to inhibit transcription in E. coli. This inhibition can be relieved by adding lactose or isopropyl-β-D-thiogalactopyranoside (IPTG).
    107..128     +  protein_bind   CAP binding site: CAP binding activates transcription in the presence of cAMP. E. coli catabolite activator protein
    143..173     +  promoter       lac promoter: promoter for the E. coli lac operon
    181..197     +  protein_bind   lac operator: The lac repressor binds to the lac operator to inhibit transcription in E. coli. This inhibition can be relieved by adding lactose or isopropyl-β-D-thiogalactopyranoside (IPTG). lac repressor encoded by lacI
    258..388     -  repeat_region  AAV2 ITR (fragment): inverted terminal repeat of adeno-associated virus serotype 2 inverted
    451..699     +  enhancer       CMV enhancer (fragment): human cytomegalovirus immediate early enhancer
    701..978     +  promoter       chicken β-actin promoter: No description available
    979..1115    +  intron         hybrid intron (fragment): hybrid between chicken β-actin (CBA) and minute virus of mice (MMV) introns (Gray et al., 2011)
   1204..1334    +  intron         chimeric intron (fragment): chimera between introns from chicken β-actin and rabbit β-globin
   1393..1426    +  protein_bind   lox66: Right element (RE) mutant of loxP (Araki et al., 2010). Cre-mediated recombination occurs in the 8-bp core sequence (GCATACAT). Cre recombinase
   1441..1590    +  CDS            Nlgn1 (fragment): NLGN1_MOUSE - Also known as Kiaa1070. Experimental evidence at protein level: Swiss-Prot protein existence level 1. Cell surface protein involved in cell-cell-interactions via its interactions with neurexin family members. Plays a role in synapse function and synaptic signal transmission, and probably mediates its effects by recruiting and clustering other synaptic proteins. May promote the initial formation of synapses, but is not essential for this. In vitro, triggers the de novo formation of presynaptic structures. May be involved in specification of excitatory synapses. Required to maintai
   1591..2232    +  CDS            Superfolder GFP (fragment): Superfolder GFP is a basic (constitutively fluorescent) green fluorescent protein published in 2005, derived from Aequorea victoria. It is reported to be a very rapidly-maturing weak dimer.
   2281..2889    +  CDS            NLGN4X: NLGNX_MACMU - Also known as NLGN4. Experimental evidence at transcript level: Swiss-Prot protein existence level 2. Putative neuronal cell surface protein involved in cell-cell- interactions. From Macaca mulatta (Rhesus macaque).
   2980..3681    +  CDS            dTomato: dTomato is a basic (constitutively fluorescent) orange fluorescent protein published in 2004, derived from Discosoma sp.. It is reported to be a somewhat slowly-maturing dimer with low acid sensitivity.
   3697..3730    -  protein_bind   lox71: Left element (LE) mutant of loxP (Araki et al., 2010). Cre-mediated recombination occurs in the 8-bp core sequence (GCATACAT). Cre recombinase
   3743..4331    +  misc_feature   WPRE: woodchuck hepatitis virus posttranscriptional regulatory element
   4374..4495    -  polyA_signal   SV40 poly(A) signal: SV40 polyadenylation signal
   4518..4586    -  CDS            large T antigen (fragment): large T antigen from SV40 (simian virus 40)
   4657..4787    +  repeat_region  AAV2 ITR (fragment): inverted terminal repeat of adeno-associated virus serotype 2 inverted
   4801..4958    +  CDS            lacZα (fragment): LacZα fragment of β-galactosidase; lacZ fragment
   4963..5391    +  rep_origin     f1 ori (sequence partly withheld): f1 bacteriophage origin of replication; arrow indicates direction of (+) strand synthesis
   5444..5548    +  promoter       AmpR promoter: bla
   5549..6409    +  CDS            AmpR: β-lactamase; bla; confers resistance to ampicillin, carbenicillin, and related antibiotics
   6580..7168    +  rep_origin     ori: high-copy-number ColE1/pMB1/pBR322/pUC origin of replication
