[The description below was written by a language model from this plasmid's Addgene catalogue record and pLannotate feature annotations shown in this document.]
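Description:
paavCAG-JxOFF-post-mGRASP-2A-dTomato is an AAV transfer plasmid of the Cre/Lox type, built on the paavCAG-Jx backbone. It is propagated in E. coli through a high-copy ColE1/pUC-type origin with ampicillin selection (AmpR). The backbone also carries an f1 origin and remnants of the lac region (lacI, lacZα fragments, lac promoter/operator). Two AAV2 inverted terminal repeats flank the expression cassette and allow it to be packaged into recombinant AAV particles for delivery to mammalian cells.

Between the ITRs, a CAG-type promoter (CMV enhancer, chicken β-actin promoter and chimeric intron) drives the mouse-derived postsynaptic mGRASP component. The annotation shows this as a short neuroligin-1 N-terminal fragment, presumably supplying the signal peptide, followed by a GFP fragment and then a neuroligin-family segment. This arrangement fits a membrane-anchored split-GFP fusion displayed at the postsynaptic surface. A dTomato reading frame follows; the construct name indicates it is linked through a 2A peptide, although the 2A itself is not annotated, so expressing cells would be labelled red independently of GFP reconstitution. WPRE and an SV40 polyadenylation signal lie downstream to enhance transcript stability and processing.

The coding cassette sits in the sense orientation relative to the promoter. It is bracketed by the mutant sites lox66 and lox71 in opposing orientation. Cre would therefore invert the cassette, and recombination between these left- and right-element mutants yields one doubly mutated site that disfavours re-inversion. This matches the "JxOFF" designation: expression is on by default and is switched off in Cre-expressing cells. The record's stated purpose is only "jxOFF-post". The design suggests use as the postsynaptic partner in mGRASP synapse mapping, restricted to Cre-negative neurons.
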