Addgene plasmid #51906: paavCAG-JxOFF-post-mGRASP-2A-dTomato
Purpose: jxOFF-post
Depositing lab: Jinhyun Kim. Depositing organization: Korea Institute of Science and Technology.
Backbone
  Vector backbone: paavCAG-Jx
  Backbone size w/o insert (bp): 5000
  Vector type: AAV, Cre/Lox
Growth in bacteria
  Bacterial resistance: Ampicillin, 100 μg/mL
  Growth temperature: 37°C
  Growth strain: NEB Stable
  Copy number: High Copy
Gene/Insert
  Gene/Insert name: postsynaptic mGRASP (alt name: post-mGRASP)
  Species: M. musculus (mouse)
  Insert size (bp): 1722
  GenBank ID: JN898960
Terms and licenses: Academic/Nonprofit Terms; Industry Terms: Not Available to Industry
How to cite: paavCAG-JxOFF-post-mGRASP-2A-dTomato was a gift from Jinhyun Kim (Addgene plasmid # 51906 ; http://n2t.net/addgene:51906 ; RRID:Addgene_51906)
