>Addgene plasmid #51906 | paavCAG-JxOFF-post-mGRASP-2A-dTomato | addgene partial sequence | sequence record 81698 | pCAG-F 5'-GCAACGTGCTGGTTATTGTG-3'
ACTTCGTATAGCATACATTATACGAACGGTAAAGCTTGATGATCCATGGCACTTCCTAGATGTATGTGGC
CTAATTATGTATGGCGAGCTATGATGGCCTGCGTGGTGCACCGAGGGAGTGGCGCCCCACTTACACTCTG
CCTGTTGGGTTGCCTCCTCCAGACTTTCCACGTTCTTTCACAGAAGCTGGATGACATGTCCAAGGGAGAA
GAGTTGTTTACTGGCGTAGTCCCTATTCTCGTGGAACTCGATGGTGACGTGAATGGCCATAAGTTTTCTG
TCAGAGGAGAGGGAGAAGGCGATGCCACCATCGGGAAACTCACGCTGAAATTCATCTGTACCACTGGAAA
ACTTCCCGTGCCTTGGCCAACCCTCGTGACAACACTCACCTACGGGGTGCAATGTTTCTCTCGGTACCCG
GACCATATGAAGAGGCATGACTTCTTCAAGAGTGCCATGCCCGAGGGTTACGTTCAGGAGCGCACCATCT
CTTTTAAGGACGATGGCAAATATAAGACAAGAGCAGTCGTCAAGTTCGAGGGTGATACACTCGTTAACCG
CATCGAGCTCAAAGGCACCGATTTTAAGGAGGACGGAAATATCCTGGGACACAAATTGGAGTACAACTTC
AACAGTCACAACGTGTATATTACAGCAGATAAGCAGAAGAATGGCATAAAGGCCAATTTCACGGTAAGAC
ATAATGTCGAGGATGGCAGTGTCCA
