>Addgene plasmid #51906 | paavCAG-JxOFF-post-mGRASP-2A-dTomato | addgene partial sequence | sequence record 129991 | WPRE-R 5'-CATAGCGTAAAAGGAGCAACA-3'
ATCCAGAGGTTGATTATCGATAAGCTGTACCGTTCGTATAGCATACATTATACGAAGTTATAGATCTGAT
AGCTTACTTATACAGCTCATCCATGCCATACAAGAACAGGTGATGCCGACCTTCTGAGCGTTCGTACTGC
TCGACGATTGTGTAGTCCTCGTTGTGACTCGTGATGTCCAACTTGGTGTCCACGTAGTAGTAGCCAGGCA
GCTGAACCGGCTTTTTGGCCATATATATAGTTTTGAACTCAACCAGGTAGTGCCCGCCATCTTTGAGTTT
AAGCGCCTGATGGATTTCGCCTTTAAGAACGCCATCGCGGGGGTACAGTCGTTCTGTAGAGGCCTCCCAC
CCCATGGTCTTCTTCTGCATCACGGGGCCATCGGGGGGAAAATTTGTTCCGCGCATCTTCACCTTGTAAA
TCAGGGTGCCGTCCTGCAGAGAGGAGTCTTGCGTGACAGTGACCAGCCCACCATCCTCAAAATTCATTAC
TCGTTCCCACTTAAATCCTTCAGGAAATGACAGTTTTTTGTAATCAGGTATATC
